Addgene plasmid #173459: pRS41K-mCherry-mNeonGreen (pJJF003)
Purpose: C-SWAT donor for Seamless tagging, contains mCherry-mNeonGreen tandem fluorescent protein timer
Depositing lab: Anton Khmelinskii. Depositing organization: Institut fuer Molekulare Biologie (IMB Mainz). Publication: High-Throughput Analysis of Protein Turnover with Tandem Fluorescent Protein Timers. Fung JJ, Blocher-Juarez K, Khmelinskii A. Methods Mol Biol. 2022;2378:85-100. doi: 10.1007/978-1-0716-1732-8_6. PubMed 34985695.
Backbone
  Vector backbone: pRS41K-CEN ARS kanMX (type I donor template) (pMaM482)
  Backbone size w/o insert (bp): 5230
  Total vector size (bp): 6679
  Modifications to backbone: Vector pRS41K-CEN ARS kanMX (type I donor template) (pMaM482) was digested with BamHI and SpeI and gel-purified. mCherry-mNeonGreen insert was PCR amplified. Vector and insert were assembled by Gibson and transformed into DH5α E. coli.
  Vector type: Yeast Expression
  Selectable markers: Neomycin (select with G418)
Growth in bacteria
  Bacterial resistance: Ampicillin, 100 μg/mL
  Growth temperature: 37°C
  Growth strain: DH5alpha
  Copy number: Low Copy
Gene/Insert
  Gene/Insert name: mCherry-mNeonGreen
  Insert size (bp): 1455
  Promoter: no promoter
  Cloning method: Gibson Cloning
  Sequencing primers: 5′ ttaccctgttatccctac; 3′ atcgatgaattcgagctcg
Terms and licenses: Academic/Nonprofit Terms; Industry Terms: Not Available to Industry
How to cite: pRS41K-mCherry-mNeonGreen (pJJF003) was a gift from Anton Khmelinskii (Addgene plasmid # 173459 ; http://n2t.net/addgene:173459 ; RRID:Addgene_173459)
