[The description below was written by a language model from this plasmid's Addgene catalogue record and pLannotate feature annotations shown in this document.]
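Description:
pRS41K-mCherry-mNeonGreen (pJJF003) is a yeast–E. coli shuttle plasmid that serves as a donor for the C-SWAT tagging system, built on the pRS41K CEN/ARS kanMX "type I donor template" backbone. In bacteria it is maintained through a ColE1/pUC-type origin and selected with ampicillin via the β-lactamase gene. The catalogue lists it as low copy, although the annotated origin is of the high-copy type. In Saccharomyces cerevisiae the CEN6/ARS element provides stable, centromeric low-copy maintenance, and the kanMX cassette allows selection with G418. The backbone also retains an f1 phage origin, remnants of the lacZα/lac promoter region, and flanking T7 and T3 promoters typical of pRS-series vectors.

The payload is a roughly 1.5 kb insert placed between the BamHI and SpeI sites by Gibson assembly, encoding mCherry followed by mNeonGreen in the same orientation. The record states that the insert has no promoter of its own. This fits its role as a donor sequence rather than an expression cassette, since the fusion is meant to be transferred into a chromosomal locus and expressed as a C-terminal tag on an endogenous protein. The two fluorescent proteins together form a tandem fluorescent protein timer, in which the ratio of the two signals reports on the age, and therefore the turnover, of the tagged protein pool.

According to the record, the plasmid is intended for seamless tagging with C-SWAT, in the context of high-throughput analysis of protein turnover in yeast. The specific recombination or cleavage elements of the donor template that mediate the swap are not annotated in the feature table. The sequenced record is a few bases shorter than the listed total size.
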