Features (pLannotate 1.2.2; 18 found; start..end, strand, type, name):
     75..110     +  CDS            rop (fragment): Rop protein, which maintains plasmids at low copy number; rop
    212..256     +  misc_feature   bom (fragment): basis of mobility region from pBR322
    259..1615    +  gene           kanMX: yeast selectable marker conferring kanamycin resistance (Wach et al., 1994)
   1659..1704    +  misc_feature   bom (fragment): basis of mobility region from pBR322
   1732..2160    -  rep_origin     f1 ori (sequence partly withheld): f1 bacteriophage origin of replication; arrow indicates direction of (+) strand synthesis
   2164..2319    -  CDS            lacZα (fragment): LacZα fragment of β-galactosidase; lacZ fragment
   2327..2345    +  promoter       T7 promoter: promoter for bacteriophage T7 RNA polymerase
   2427..3134    +  CDS            mCherry: mCherry is a basic (constitutively fluorescent) red fluorescent protein published in 2004, derived from Discosoma sp.. It is reported to be a very rapidly-maturing monomer with low acid sensitivity.
   3171..3878    +  CDS            mNeonGreen: mNeonGreen is a basic (constitutively fluorescent) green/yellow fluorescent protein published in 2013, derived from Branchiostoma lanceolatum. It is reported to be a very rapidly-maturing monomer with moderate acid sensitivity.
   3975..3993    -  promoter       T3 promoter: promoter for bacteriophage T3 RNA polymerase
   4038..4054    -  protein_bind   lac operator: The lac repressor binds to the lac operator to inhibit transcription in E. coli. This inhibition can be relieved by adding lactose or isopropyl-β-D-thiogalactopyranoside (IPTG). lac repressor encoded by lacI
   4062..4092    -  promoter       lac promoter: promoter for the E. coli lac operon
   4107..4128    -  protein_bind   CAP binding site: CAP binding activates transcription in the presence of cAMP. E. coli catabolite activator protein
   4141..4233    -  CDS            lacI (fragment): lac repressor; lacI; The lac repressor binds to the lac operator to inhibit transcription in E. coli. This inhibition can be relieved by adding lactose or isopropyl-β-D-thiogalactopyranoside (IPTG).
   4416..5004    -  rep_origin     ori: high-copy-number ColE1/pMB1/pBR322/pUC origin of replication
   5175..6035    -  CDS            AmpR: β-lactamase; bla; confers resistance to ampicillin, carbenicillin, and related antibiotics
   6036..6140    -  promoter       AmpR promoter: bla
   6177..7       +  misc_feature   CEN/ARS (across the origin): S. cerevisiae CEN6 centromere fused to an autonomously replicating sequence
>Addgene plasmid #173459 | pRS41K-mCherry-mNeonGreen (pJJF003) | addgene full sequence | sequence record 341935 | Addgene NGS Result
AGCGATCCGTCTAAGAAACCATTATTATCATGACATTAACCTATAAAAATAGGCGTATCACGAGGCCCTT
TCGTCTCGCGCGTTTCGGTGATGACGGTGAAAACCTCTGACACATGCAGCTCCCGGAGACGGTCACAGCT
TGTCTGTAAGCGGATGCCGGGAGCAGACAAGCCCGTCAGGGCGCGTCAGCGGGTGTTGGCGGGTGTCGGG
GCTGGCTTAACTATGCGGCATCAGAGCAGATTGTACTGAGAGTGCAGCGACATGGAGGCCCAGAATACCC
TCCTTGACAGTCTTGACGTGCGCAGCTCAGGGGCATGATGTGACTGTCGCCCGTACATTTAGCCCATACA
TCCCCATGTATAATCATTTGCATCCATACATTTTGATGGCCGCACGGCGCGAAGCAAAAATTACGGCTCC
TCGCTGCAGACCTGCGAGCAGGGAAACGCTCCCCTCACAGACGCGTTGAATTGTCCCCACGCCGCGCCCC
TGTAGAGAAATATAAAAGGTTAGGATTTGCCACTGAGGTTCTTCTTTCATATACTTCCTTTTAAAATCTT
GCTAGGATACAGTTCTCACATCACATCCGAACATAAACAACCATGGGTAAGGAAAAGACTCACGTTTCGA
GGCCGCGATTAAATTCCAACATGGATGCTGATTTATATGGGTATAAATGGGCTCGCGATAATGTCGGGCA
ATCAGGTGCGACAATCTATCGATTGTATGGGAAGCCCGATGCGCCAGAGTTGTTTCTGAAACATGGCAAA
GGTAGCGTTGCCAATGATGTTACAGATGAGATGGTCAGACTAAACTGGCTGACGGAATTTATGCCTCTTC
CGACCATCAAGCATTTTATCCGTACTCCTGATGATGCATGGTTACTCACCACTGCGATCCCCGGCAAAAC
AGCATTCCAGGTATTAGAAGAATATCCTGATTCAGGTGAAAATATTGTTGATGCGCTGGCAGTGTTCCTG
CGCCGGTTGCATTCGATTCCTGTTTGTAATTGTCCTTTTAACAGCGATCGCGTATTTCGTCTCGCTCAGG
CGCAATCACGAATGAATAACGGTTTGGTTGATGCGAGTGATTTTGATGACGAGCGTAATGGCTGGCCTGT
TGAACAAGTCTGGAAAGAAATGCATAAGCTTTTGCCATTCTCACCGGATTCAGTCGTCACTCATGGTGAT
TTCTCACTTGATAACCTTATTTTTGACGAGGGGAAATTAATAGGTTGTATTGATGTTGGACGAGTCGGAA
TCGCAGACCGATACCAGGATCTTGCCATCCTATGGAACTGCCTCGGTGAGTTTTCTCCTTCATTACAGAA
ACGGCTTTTTCAAAAATATGGTATTGATAATCCTGATATGAATAAATTGCAGTTTCATTTGATGCTCGAT
GAGTTTTTCTAATCAGTACTGACAATAAAAAGATTCTTGTTTTCAAGAACTTGTCATTTGTATAGTTTTT
TTATATTGTAGTTGTTCTATTTTAATCAAATGTTAGCGTGATTTATATTTTTTTTCGCCTCGACATCATC
TGCCCAGATGCGAAGTTAAGTGCGCAGAAAGTAATATCATGCGTCAATCGTATGTGAATGCTGGTCGCTA
TACTGCTGTCGATTCGATACTAACGCCGCCATCCAGTGTCGAAAACGCGTGTGAAATACCGCACAGATGC
GTAAGGAGAAAATACCGCATCAGGAAATTGTAAGCGTTAATATTTTGTTAAAATTCGCGTTAAATTTTTG
TTAAATCAGCTCATTTTTTAACCAATAGGCCGAAATCGGCAAAATCCCTTATAAATCAAAAGAATAGACC
GAGATAGGGT
[37 nt withheld, positions 1831-1867]
AAAGAACGTGGACTCCAACGTCAAAGG
[49 nt withheld, positions 1895-1943]
T
[91 nt withheld, positions 1945-2035]
G
[124 nt withheld, positions 2037-2160]
CCATTCGCCATTCAGGCTGCGCAACTGTTGGGAAGGGCGATCGGTGCGGGCCTCTTCGCTATTACGCCAG
CTGGCGAAAGGGGGATGTGCTGCAAGGCGATTAAGTTGGGTAACGCCAGGGTTTTCCCAGTCACGACGTT
GTAAAACGACGGCCAGTGAGCGCGCGTAATACGACTCACTATAGGGCGAATTGGGTACCCTATATTACCC
TGTTATCCCTACGTACGCTGCAGGTCGACGGTGGCGGTTCTGGCGGTGGCGGATCCATGGTGAGCAAGGG
CGAGGAGGATAACATGGCCATCATCAAGGAGTTCATGCGCTTCAAGGTGCACATGGAGGGCTCCGTGAAC
GGCCACGAGTTCGAGATCGAGGGCGAGGGCGAGGGCCGCCCCTACGAGGGCACCCAGACCGCCAAGCTGA
AGGTGACCAAGGGTGGCCCCCTGCCCTTCGCCTGGGACATCCTGTCCCCTCAGTTCATGTACGGCTCCAA
GGCCTACGTGAAGCACCCCGCCGACATCCCCGACTACTTGAAGCTGTCCTTCCCCGAGGGCTTCAAGTGG
GAGCGCGTGATGAACTTCGAGGACGGCGGCGTGGTGACCGTGACCCAGGACTCCTCCCTGCAGGACGGCG
AGTTCATCTACAAGGTGAAGCTGCGCGGCACCAACTTCCCCTCCGACGGCCCCGTAATGCAGAAGAAGAC
CATGGGCTGGGAGGCCTCCTCCGAGCGGATGTACCCCGAGGACGGCGCCCTGAAGGGCGAGATCAAGCAG
AGGCTGAAGCTGAAGGACGGCGGCCACTACGACGCTGAGGTCAAGACCACCTACAAGGCCAAGAAGCCCG
TGCAGCTGCCCGGCGCCTACAACGTCAACATCAAGTTGGACATCACCTCCCACAACGAGGACTACACCAT
CGTGGAACAGTACGAACGCGCCGAGGGCCGCCACTCCACCGGCGGCATGGACGAGCTGTACAAGCTCGAC
GGAGCAGGTGCTGGTGCTGGTGCTGGAGCAATGGTTTCTAAGGGTGAAGAAGACAACATGGCTTCTTTGC
CAGCTACTCACGAATTGCACATCTTCGGTTCTATCAACGGTGTTGACTTCGACATGGTTGGTCAAGGTAC
TGGTAACCCAAACGACGGTTACGAAGAATTGAACTTGAAGTCTACTAAGGGTGACTTGCAATTCTCTCCA
TGGATCTTGGTTCCACACATCGGTTACGGTTTCCACCAATACTTGCCATACCCAGACGGTATGTCTCCAT
TCCAAGCTGCTATGGTTGACGGTTCTGGTTACCAAGTTCACAGAACTATGCAATTCGAAGACGGTGCTTC
TTTGACTGTTAACTACAGATACACTTACGAAGGTTCTCACATCAAGGGTGAAGCTCAAGTTAAGGGTACT
GGTTTCCCAGCTGACGGTCCAGTTATGACTAACTCTTTGACTGCTGCTGACTGGTGTAGATCTAAGAAGA
CTTACCCAAACGACAAGACTATCATCTCTACTTTCAAGTGGTCTTACACTACTGGTAACGGTAAGAGATA
CAGATCTACTGCTAGAACTACTTACACTTTCGCTAAGCCAATGGCTGCTAACTACTTGAAGAACCAACCA
ATGTACGTTTTCAGAAAGACTGAATTGAAGCACTCTAAGACTGAATTGAACTTCAAGGAATGGCAAAAGG
CTTTCACTGACGTTATGGGTATGGACGAATTGTACAAGTAAACTAGTAGTTCTTCTTTGAGATATCGATT
GAACGAGCTCGAATTCATCGATCTATATTACCCTGTTATCCCTAGCGTAACTCAGCTTTTGTTCCCTTTA
GTGAGGGTTAATTGCGCGCTTGGCGTAATCATGGTCATAGCTGTTTCCTGTGTGAAATTGTTATCCGCTC
ACAATTCCACACAACATACGAGCCGGAAGCATAAAGTGTAAAGCCTGGGGTGCCTAATGAGTGAGCTAAC
TCACATTAATTGCGTTGCGCTCACTGCCCGCTTTCCAGTCGGGAAACCTGTCGTGCCAGCTGCATTAATG
AATCGGCCAACGCGCGGGGAGAGGCGGTTTGCGTATTGGGCGCTCTTCCGCTTCCTCGCTCACTGACTCG
CTGCGCTCGGTCGTTCGGCTGCGGCGAGCGGTATCAGCTCACTCAAAGGCGGTAATACGGTTATCCACAG
AATCAGGGGATAACGCAGGAAAGAACATGTGAGCAAAAGGCCAGCAAAAGGCCAGGAACCGTAAAAAGGC
CGCGTTGCTGGCGTTTTTCCATAGGCTCCGCCCCCCTGACGAGCATCACAAAAATCGACGCTCAAGTCAG
AGGTGGCGAAACCCGACAGGACTATAAAGATACCAGGCGTTTCCCCCTGGAAGCTCCCTCGTGCGCTCTC
CTGTTCCGACCCTGCCGCTTACCGGATACCTGTCCGCCTTTCTCCCTTCGGGAAGCGTGGCGCTTTCTCA
TAGCTCACGCTGTAGGTATCTCAGTTCGGTGTAGGTCGTTCGCTCCAAGCTGGGCTGTGTGCACGAACCC
CCCGTTCAGCCCGACCGCTGCGCCTTATCCGGTAACTATCGTCTTGAGTCCAACCCGGTAAGACACGACT
TATCGCCACTGGCAGCAGCCACTGGTAACAGGATTAGCAGAGCGAGGTATGTAGGCGGTGCTACAGAGTT
CTTGAAGTGGTGGCCTAACTACGGCTACACTAGAAGAACAGTATTTGGTATCTGCGCTCTGCTGAAGCCA
GTTACCTTCGGAAAAAGAGTTGGTAGCTCTTGATCCGGCAAACAAACCACCGCTGGTAGCGGTGGTTTTT
TTGTTTGCAAGCAGCAGATTACGCGCAGAAAAAAAGGATCTCAAGAAGATCCTTTGATCTTTTCTACGGG
GTCTGACGCTCAGTGGAACGAAAACTCACGTTAAGGGATTTTGGTCATGAGATTATCAAAAAGGATCTTC
ACCTAGATCCTTTTAAATTAAAAATGAAGTTTTAAATCAATCTAAAGTATATATGAGTAAACTTGGTCTG
ACAGTTACCAATGCTTAATCAGTGAGGCACCTATCTCAGCGATCTGTCTATTTCGTTCATCCATAGTTGC
CTGACTCCCCGTCGTGTAGATAACTACGATACGGGAGGGCTTACCATCTGGCCCCAGTGCTGCAATGATA
CCGCGAGACCCACGCTCACCGGCTCCAGATTTATCAGCAATAAACCAGCCAGCCGGAAGGGCCGAGCGCA
GAAGTGGTCCTGCAACTTTATCCGCCTCCATCCAGTCTATTAATTGTTGCCGGGAAGCTAGAGTAAGTAG
TTCGCCAGTTAATAGTTTGCGCAACGTTGTTGCCATTGCTACAGGCATCGTGGTGTCACGCTCGTCGTTT
GGTATGGCTTCATTCAGCTCCGGTTCCCAACGATCAAGGCGAGTTACATGATCCCCCATGTTGTGCAAAA
AAGCGGTTAGCTCCTTCGGTCCTCCGATCGTTGTCAGAAGTAAGTTGGCCGCAGTGTTATCACTCATGGT
TATGGCAGCACTGCATAATTCTCTTACTGTCATGCCATCCGTAAGATGCTTTTCTGTGACTGGTGAGTAC
TCAACCAAGTCATTCTGAGAATAGTGTATGCGGCGACCGAGTTGCTCTTGCCCGGCGTCAATACGGGATA
ATACCGCGCCACATAGCAGAACTTTAAAAGTGCTCATCATTGGAAAACGTTCTTCGGGGCGAAAACTCTC
AAGGATCTTACCGCTGTTGAGATCCAGTTCGATGTAACCCACTCGTGCACCCAACTGATCTTCAGCATCT
TTTACTTTCACCAGCGTTTCTGGGTGAGCAAAAACAGGAAGGCAAAATGCCGCAAAAAAGGGAATAAGGG
CGACACGGAAATGTTGAATACTCATACTCTTCCTTTTTCAATATTATTGAAGCATTTATCAGGGTTATTG
TCTCATGAGCGGATACATATTTGAATGTATTTAGAAAAATAAACAAATAGGGGTTCCGCGCACATTTCCC
CGAAAAGTGCCACCTGGGTCCTTTTCATCACGTGCTATAAAAATAATTATAATTTAAATTTTTTAATATA
AATATATAAATTAAAAATAGAAAGTAAAAAAAGAAATTAAAGAAAAAATAGTTTTTGTTTTCCGAAGATG
TAAAAGACTCTAGGGGGATCGCCAACAAATACTACCTTTTATCTTGCTCTTCCTGCTCTCAGGTATTAAT
GCCGAATTGTTTCATCTTGTCTGTGTAGAAGACCACACACGAAAATCCTGTGATTTTACATTTTACTTAT
CGTTAATCGAATGTATATCTATTTAATCTGCTTTTCTTGTCTAATAAATATATATGTAAAGTACGCTTTT
TGTTGAAATTTTTTAAACCTTTGTTTATTTTTTTTTCTTCATTCCGTAACTCTTCTACCTTCTTTATTTA
CTTTCTAAAATCCAAATACAAAACATAAAAATAAATAAACACAGAGTAAATTCCCAAATTATTCCATCAT
TAAAAGATACGAGGCGCGTGTAAGTTACAGGCA
